Addgene plasmid #163951: PROM5_Mprnpo_chlo
Purpose: L0 part - promoter
Depositing lab: Jim Haseloff. Depositing organization: University of Cambridge. Publication: Systematic tools for reprogramming plant gene expression in a simple model, Marchantia polymorpha. Sauret-Gueto S, Frangedakis E, Silvestri L, Rebmann M, Tomaselli M, Markel K, Delmans M, West A, Patron NJ, Haseloff J. ACS Synth Biol. 2020 Mar 12. doi: 10.1021/acssynbio.9b00511. PubMed 32163700.
Backbone
  Vector backbone: pUAP4
  Vector type: Bacterial Expression
Growth in bacteria
  Bacterial resistance: Chloramphenicol, 25 μg/mL
  Growth temperature: 37°C
  Growth strain: DH5alpha
  Copy number: High Copy
Gene/Insert
  Gene/Insert name: Marchantia polymorpha chloroplast DNA-dependent RNA polymerase operon promoter (rpo) (genome position: 5595-5739)
  Species: Other
  GenBank ID: MH635409
  Cloning method: Restriction Enzyme; 5′ cloning site Unknown (unknown if destroyed); 3′ cloning site Unknown (unknown if destroyed)
How to cite: PROM5_Mprnpo_chlo was a gift from Jim Haseloff (Addgene plasmid # 163951 ; http://n2t.net/addgene:163951 ; RRID:Addgene_163951)
