[The description below was written by a language model from this plasmid's Addgene catalogue record and pLannotate feature annotations shown in this document.]
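Description:
PROM5_Mprnpo_chlo is a Level 0 (L0) DNA part plasmid holding a promoter module for modular assembly, built in the pUAP4 backbone and belonging to a toolkit for reprogramming gene expression in the liverwort Marchantia polymorpha. Although catalogued as a bacterial expression vector, it functions as a small storage and donor plasmid of about 2.2 kb, maintained in E. coli. Propagation relies on a high-copy ColE1/pUC-type origin, and selection on chloramphenicol resistance from a cat (chloramphenicol acetyltransferase) gene driven by its native promoter and followed by the phage lambda t0 terminator.

The insert is the promoter of the Marchantia polymorpha chloroplast DNA-dependent RNA polymerase (rpo) operon, a short segment of roughly 145 bp taken from the plastid genome. The automated annotation does not label this promoter. It most plausibly sits in the unannotated stretch between two bacterial terminators (a putative terminator and the his operon terminator), which would insulate the cloning site from read-through transcription from the backbone. A very short hit to the yeast PGK1 terminator falls in this region and, like the fragmentary RSF origin match near the ColE1 origin, is probably a spurious or partial similarity rather than a functional element. The cloning sites used are not recorded.

As a "PROM5" L0 part, the plasmid is intended to supply a promoter unit to be combined with coding sequences and terminators into higher-level transcription units. Given its plastid origin and "chlo" designation, it would suit chloroplast transgene expression in Marchantia, though the record states its purpose only as a promoter part.
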