Features (pLannotate 1.2.2; 8 found; start..end, strand, type, name):
      1..589     -  rep_origin     ori: high-copy-number ColE1/pMB1/pBR322/pUC origin of replication
    772..866     -  terminator     lambda t0 terminator: transcription terminator from phage lambda
    890..1546    -  CDS            cat: CAT_ECOLX - Experimental evidence at protein level: Swiss-Prot protein existence level 1. This enzyme is an effector of chloramphenicol resistance in bacteria. From Escherichia coli. This protein is used as a marker in many commonly used cloning vectors, such as pACYC184.
   1547..1644    -  promoter       cat promoter: promoter of the E. coli cat gene encoding chloramphenicol acetyltransferase
   1730..1773    -  terminator     bacterial terminator: putative bacterial transcription terminator
   1857..1872    +  terminator     PGK1 terminator (fragment): S. cerevisae PGK1; transcription terminator for 3-phosphoglycerate kinase gene
   1959..2016    +  terminator     his operon terminator: This putative transcriptin terminator from the E. coli his operon has a 2-bp deletion introduced during synthesis. Its efficiency has not been determined.
   2035..2163    -  rep_origin     RSF ori (fragment): Plasmids containing the RSF 1030 origin of replication can be propagated in E. coli cells that contain additional plasmids with compatible origins.
>Addgene plasmid #163951 | PROM5_Mprnpo_chlo | addgene full sequence | sequence record 332208 | Addgene NGS Result
TTTCCACAGGCTCCGCCCCCCTGACGAGCATCACAAAAATCGACGCTCAAGTCAGAGGTGGCGAAACCCG
ACAGGACTATAAAGATACCAGGCGTTTCCCCCTGGAAGCTCCCTCGTGCGCTCTCCTGTTCCGACCCTGC
CGCTTACCGGATACCTGTCCGCCTTTCTCCCTTCGGGAAGCGTGGCGCTTTCTCATAGCTCACGCTGTAG
GTATCTCAGTTCGGTGTAGGTCGTTCGCTCCAAGCTGGGCTGTGTGCACGAACCCCCCGTTCAGCCCGAC
CGCTGCGCCTTATCCGGTAACTATCGTCTTGAGTCCAACCCGGTAAGACACGACTTATCGCCACTGGCAG
CAGCCACTGGTAACAGGATTAGCAGAGCGAGGTATGTAGGCGGTGCTACAGAGTTCTTGAAGTGGTGGCC
TAACTACGGCTACACTAGAAGAACAGTATTTGGTATCTGCGCTCTGCTGAAGCCAGTTACCTTCGGAAAA
AGAGTTGGTAGCTCTTGATCCGGCAAACAAACCACCGCTGGTAGCGGTGGTTTTTTTGTTTGCAAGCAGC
AGATTACGCGCAGAAAAAAAGGATCTCAAGAAGATCCTTTGATCTTTTCTACGGGGTCTGACGCTCAGTG
GAACGAAAACTCACGTTAAGGGATTTTGGTCATGAGATTATCAAAAAGGATCTTCACCTAGATCCTTTTA
AATTAAAAATGAAGTTTTAAATCAATCTAAAGTATATATGAGTAAACTTGGTCTGACAGCTCGAGGCTTG
GATTCTCACCAATAAAAAACGCCCGGCGGCAACCGAGCGTTCTGAACAAATCCAGATGGAGTTCTGAGGT
CATTACTGGATCTATCAACAGGAGTCCAAGCGAGCTCGATATCAAATTACGCCCCGCCCTGCCACTCATC
GCAGTACTGTTGTAATTCATTAAGCATTCTGCCGACATGGAAGCCATCACAAACGGCATGATGAACCTGA
ATCGCCAGCGGCATCAGCACCTTGTCGCCTTGCGTATAATATTTGCCCATGGTGAAAACGGGGGCGAAGA
AGTTGTCCATATTGGCCACGTTTAAATCAAAACTGGTGAAACTCACCCAGGGATTGGCTGAGACGAAAAA
CATATTCTCAATAAACCCTTTAGGGAAATAGGCCAGGTTTTCACCGTAACACGCCACATCTTGCGAATAT
ATGTGTAGAAACTGCCGGAAATCGTCGTGGTATTCACTCCAGAGCGATGAAAACGTTTCAGTTTGCTCAT
GGAAAACGGTGTAACAAGGGTGAACACTATCCCATATCACCAGCTCACCGTCTTTCATTGCCATACGAAA
TTCCGGATGAGCATTCATCAGGCGGGCAAGAATGTGAATAAAGGCCGGATAAAACTTGTGCTTATTTTTC
TTTACGGTCTTTAAAAAGGCCGTAATATCCAGCTGAACGGTCTGGTTATAGGTACATTGAGCAACTGACT
GAAATGCCTCAAAATGTTCTTTACGATGCCATTGGGATATATCAACGGTGGTATATCCAGTGATTTTTTT
CTCCATTTTAGCTTCCTTAGCTCCTGAAAATCTCGATAACTCAAAAAATACGCCCGGTAGTGATCTTATT
TCATTATGGTGAAAGTTGGAACCTCTTACGTGCCCGATCAACTCGAGTGCCACCTGACGTCTAAGAAACC
ATTATTATCATGACATTAACCTATAAAAATAGGCGTATCACGAGGCAGAATTTCAGATAAAAAAAATCCT
TAGCTTTCGCTAAGGATGATTTCTGGAATTCGGTCTCTGGAGGCCATGTCGCCTTTATTTTAATTAATTG
TATAATACAATGTATTATTTTAAAATTCAAGGCATATTGAATATTTTTTATTAAAAAATATATTCAATTT
TTATTTCTAATAATTAATAAAATACACTCCAATAACAATTTAGAGGAAAATAATGTGAGACCCTGCAGTC
CGGCAAAAAAGGGCAAGGTGTCACCACCCTGCCCTTTTTCTTTAAAACCGAAAAGATTACTTCGCGTTAT
GCAGGCTTCCTCGCTCACTGACTCGCTGCGCTCGGTCGTTCGGCTGCGGCGAGCGGTATCAGCTCACTCA
AAGGCGGTAATACGGTTATCCACAGAATCAGGGGATAACGCAGGAAAGAACATGTGAGCAAAAGGCCAGC
AAAAGGCCAGGAACCGTAAAAAGGCCGCGTTGCTGGCGTT
